Addgene plasmid #228639: Coxsackievirus B3 (CVB3) 3C protease isolate KR-2002
Purpose: Bacterial expression of the Coxsackievirus 33 isoform B 3C protease
Depositing lab: ASAP Discovery & Frank von Delft. Depositing organization: University of Oxford.
Backbone
  Vector backbone: pNIC-NOTAG-GG
  Backbone manufacturer: Centre for Medicines Discovery
  Vector type: Bacterial Expression
Growth in bacteria
  Bacterial resistance: Kanamycin, 50 μg/mL
  Growth temperature: 37°C
  Growth strain: DH5alpha
  Copy number: High Copy
Gene/Insert
  Gene/Insert name: Coxsackievirus 33 isoform B 3C protease
  Species: Coxsackievirus 33 isoform B
  Insert size (bp): 888
  GenBank ID: WLJ60573.1
  Tag / fusion protein: His-SUMO (N terminal on insert)
  Cloning method: Golden Gate
Terms and licenses: Academic/Nonprofit Terms; Industry Terms: Not Available to Industry
How to cite: Coxsackievirus B3 (CVB3) 3C protease isolate KR-2002 was a gift from ASAP Discovery & Frank von Delft (Addgene plasmid # 228639 ; http://n2t.net/addgene:228639 ; RRID:Addgene_228639)
