[The description below was written by a language model from this plasmid's Addgene catalogue record and pLannotate feature annotations shown in this document.]
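Description:
Coxsackievirus B3 (CVB3) 3C protease isolate KR-2002 is a bacterial expression plasmid built on the pNIC-NOTAG-GG backbone, a pET-style vector, with the insert introduced by Golden Gate cloning. It is selected with kanamycin through an aph(3')-Ia resistance gene and replicates from a ColE1/pMB1-type origin. The catalogue lists it as high copy, although the annotated sequence also carries the rop gene and the bom region from pBR322, elements normally associated with lower copy number. An f1 origin and nonfunctional fragments of a tetracycline resistance gene are also present as backbone remnants.

The expression cassette is driven by a T7 promoter with an adjacent lac operator and the T7 gene 10 ribosome binding site, and it ends at a T7 terminator. A plasmid-borne lacI gene supplies the repressor, so transcription is held off until IPTG induction in a host that provides T7 RNA polymerase. The open reading frame encodes an N-terminal His tag followed by yeast SMT3 (SUMO), fused directly to the enterovirus 3C protease. The annotation tool matched this segment by homology to the 3C region of a related enterovirus polyprotein. The His tag allows metal-affinity purification, while SUMO generally aids solubility and can be removed by a SUMO-specific protease. Short His-tag and T7 gene 10B-derived fragments annotated downstream of the protease appear to be backbone sequence, and the record does not indicate whether they are translated.

The catalogue name gives the virus as Coxsackievirus B3, whereas the purpose and insert fields read "Coxsackievirus 33 isoform B"; the two wordings are not reconciled in the record. The stated use is bacterial production of the recombinant protease.
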