Features (pLannotate 1.2.2; 21 found; start..end, strand, type, name):
     21..39      +  promoter       T7 promoter: promoter for bacteriophage T7 RNA polymerase
     40..64      +  protein_bind   lac operator: The lac repressor binds to the lac operator to inhibit transcription in E. coli. This inhibition can be relieved by adding lactose or isopropyl-β-D-thiogalactopyranoside (IPTG). lac repressor encoded by lacI
     79..101     +  RBS            RBS: efficient ribosome binding site from bacteriophage T7 gene 10 (Olins and Rangwala, 1989)
    121..137     +  CDS            6xHis (fragment): 6xHis affinity tag
    148..441     +  CDS            SMT3: SMT3_YEAST - Experimental evidence at protein level: Swiss-Prot protein existence level 1. Not known; suppressor of MIF2 mutations. From Saccharomyces cerevisiae (strain ATCC 204508 / S288c) (Baker's yeast).
    442..990     +  CDS            POLG_ECHO9 (fragment): Protein inferred from homology: Swiss-Prot protein existence level 3. [Protease 3C]: Major viral protease that mediates proteolytic processing of the polyprotein (By similarity). Cleaves host EIF5B, contributing to host translation shutoff (By similarity). Cleaves also host PABPC1, contributing to host translation shutoff (By similarity). From Echo 9 virus (EV-9) (Coxsackievirus A23).
   1035..1052    +  CDS            9xHis (fragment): 9xHis affinity tag
   1062..1111    +  CDS            SET1 (fragment): solubility-enhancement tag derived from T7 phage gene 10B
   1119..1166    +  terminator     T7 terminator: transcription terminator for bacteriophage T7 RNA polymerase
   1203..1631    +  rep_origin     f1 ori (sequence partly withheld): f1 bacteriophage origin of replication; arrow indicates direction of (+) strand synthesis
   1684..1741    +  promoter       AmpR promoter (fragment): bla
   1750..2565    -  CDS            KanR: aminoglycoside phosphotransferase; aph(3')-Ia; confers resistance to kanamycin in bacteria or G418 (Geneticin®) in eukaryotes
   2687..3275    +  rep_origin     ori: high-copy-number ColE1/pMB1/pBR322/pUC origin of replication
   3461..3600    -  misc_feature   bom: basis of mobility region from pBR322
   3702..3893    -  CDS            rop: Rop protein, which maintains plasmids at low copy number; rop
   3910..4290    +  CDS            YPB1_ECOLX: Protein predicted: Swiss-Prot protein existence level 4. From Escherichia coli.
   4362..4653    -  CDS            TcR (fragment): tetracycline efflux protein; tet; confers resistance to tetracycline
   4668..4689    -  protein_bind   CAP binding site: CAP binding activates transcription in the presence of cAMP. E. coli catabolite activator protein
   4702..5784    -  CDS            lacI: lac repressor; lacI; The lac repressor binds to the lac operator to inhibit transcription in E. coli. This inhibition can be relieved by adding lactose or isopropyl-β-D-thiogalactopyranoside (IPTG).
   5785..5862    -  promoter       lacI promoter: lacI
   5870..6149    -  CDS            TcR (fragment): tetracycline efflux protein; tet; confers resistance to tetracycline
>Addgene plasmid #228639 | Coxsackievirus B3 (CVB3) 3C protease isolate KR-2002 | addgene full sequence | sequence record 461443 | Addgene NGS Result
AGATCTCGATCCCGCGAAATTAATACGACTCACTATAGGGGAATTGTGAGCGGATAACAATTCCCCTCTA
GAAATAATTTTGTTTAACCTTAAGAAGGAGATATACACATGGGTTCCAGCCACCATCACCATCACCACAT
GGCTTCGATGTCGGACAGTGAAGTTAATCAAGAGGCTAAACCCGAGGTTAAGCCAGAAGTCAAGCCGGAA
ACACACATTAACTTGAAGGTTTCGGACGGCTCATCAGAGATTTTCTTCAAAATAAAGAAAACCACCCCGC
TGCGCCGACTGATGGAAGCGTTCGCCAAACGCCAGGGGAAGGAAATGGATTCGCTCCGGTTCTTATACGA
TGGAATTCGCATCCAAGCTGACCAAACTCCAGAGGATCTGGATATGGAAGACAACGATATAATTGAGGCA
CACAGAGAGCAAATCGGTGGTGGGCCGGCGTTTGAGTTTGCTGTTGCTATGATGAAGCGAAATTCTTCTA
CAGTTAAGACGGAGTACGGAGAATTCACAATGCTTGGAATATACGACAAGTGGGCAGTCTTGCCACGCCA
CGCAAAACCGGGACCAACTATTTTAATGAATGACCAAGAGGTTAGTGTGCTGGATGCTAAGGAACTCGTA
GACAAGGACGGAACTAACTTAGAACTTACCTTACTGAAGTTAAACCGCAACGAAAAGTTCCGCGACATAC
GTGGGTTCTTGGCCAAGGAAGAAGTGGAAGTGAACGAGGCTGTTCTGGCGATAAATACCAGCAAGTTCCC
AAATATGTACATTCCCGTGGGCCAAGTTACTGACTACGGCTTTCTGAATCTGGGCGGCACACCAACTAAG
CGGATGTTAATGTATAACTTCCCTACGCGGGCCGGCCAGTGCGGCGGGGTTCTGATGTCTACCGGTAAAG
TATTAGGAATTCATGTTGGCGGCAACGGGCATCAGGGGTTTAGCGCAGCCCTGTTAAAACACTATTTCAA
TGACGAGCAATAATGACTCGAGCACCCGTCGACAAGCTTGCGGCCGCACTCGAGCACCACCACCACCACC
ACTGAGATCCGGCTGCTAACAAAGCCCGAAAGGAAGCTGAGTTGGCTGCTGCCACCGCTGAGCAATAACT
AGCATAACCCCTTGGGGCCTCTAAACGGGTCTTGAGGGGTTTTTTGCTGAAAGGAGGAACTATATCCGGA
TTGGCGAATGGG
[124 nt withheld, positions 1203-1326]
C
[91 nt withheld, positions 1328-1418]
A
[49 nt withheld, positions 1420-1468]
CCTTTGACGTTGGAGTCCACGTTCTTT
[37 nt withheld, positions 1496-1532]
ACCCTATCTCGGTCTATTCTTTTGATTTATAAGGGATTTTGCCGATTTCGGCCTATTGGTTAAAAAATGA
GCTGATTTAACAAAAATTTAACGCGAATTTTAACAAAATATTAACGCTTACAATTTAGGTGGCACTTTTC
GGGGAAATGTGCGCGGAACCCCTATTTGTTTATTTTTCTAAATACATTCAAATATGTATCCGCTCATGAA
TTAATTCTTAGAAAAACTCATCGAGCATCAAATGAAACTGCAATTTATTCATATCAGGATTATCAATACC
ATATTTTTGAAAAAGCCGTTTCTGTAATGAAGGAGAAAACTCACCGAGGCAGTTCCATAGGATGGCAAGA
TCCTGGTATCGGTCTGCGATTCCGACTCGTCCAACATCAATACAACCTATTAATTTCCCCTCGTCAAAAA
TAAGGTTATCAAGTGAGAAATCACCATGAGTGACGACTGAATCCGGTGAGAATGGCAAAAGTTTATGCAT
TTCTTTCCAGACTTGTTCAACAGGCCAGCCATTACGCTCGTCATCAAAATCACTCGCATCAACCAAACCG
TTATTCATTCGTGATTGCGCCTGAGCGAGACGAAATACGCGATCGCTGTTAAAAGGACAATTACAAACAG
GAATCGAATGCAACCGGCGCAGGAACACTGCCAGCGCATCAACAATATTTTCACCTGAATCAGGATATTC
TTCTAATACCTGGAATGCTGTTTTCCCGGGGATCGCAGTGGTGAGTAACCATGCATCATCAGGAGTACGG
ATAAAATGCTTGATGGTCGGAAGAGGCATAAATTCCGTCAGCCAGTTTAGTCTGACCATCTCATCTGTAA
CATCATTGGCAACGCTACCTTTGCCATGTTTCAGAAACAACTCTGGCGCATCGGGCTTCCCATACAATCG
ATAGATTGTCGCACCTGATTGCCCGACATTATCGCGAGCCCATTTATACCCATATAAATCAGCATCCATG
TTGGAATTTAATCGCGGCCTAGAGCAAGACGTTTCCCGTTGAATATGGCTCATAACACCCCTTGTATTAC
TGTTTATGTAAGCAGACAGTTTTATTGTTCATGACCAAAATCCCTTAACGTGAGTTTTCGTTCCACTGAG
CGTCAGACCCCGTAGAAAAGATCAAAGGATCTTCTTGAGATCCTTTTTTTCTGCGCGTAATCTGCTGCTT
GCAAACAAAAAAACCACCGCTACCAGCGGTGGTTTGTTTGCCGGATCAAGAGCTACCAACTCTTTTTCCG
AAGGTAACTGGCTTCAGCAGAGCGCAGATACCAAATACTGTCCTTCTAGTGTAGCCGTAGTTAGGCCACC
ACTTCAAGAACTCTGTAGCACCGCCTACATACCTCGCTCTGCTAATCCTGTTACCAGTGGCTGCTGCCAG
TGGCGATAAGTCGTGTCTTACCGGGTTGGACTCAAGACGATAGTTACCGGATAAGGCGCAGCGGTCGGGC
TGAACGGGGGGTTCGTGCACACAGCCCAGCTTGGAGCGAACGACCTACACCGAACTGAGATACCTACAGC
GTGAGCTATGAGAAAGCGCCACGCTTCCCGAAGGGAGAAAGGCGGACAGGTATCCGGTAAGCGGCAGGGT
CGGAACAGGAGAGCGCACGAGGGAGCTTCCAGGGGGAAACGCCTGGTATCTTTATAGTCCTGTCGGGTTT
CGCCACCTCTGACTTGAGCGTCGATTTTTGTGATGCTCGTCAGGGGGGCGGAGCCTATGGAAAAACGCCA
GCAACGCGGCCTTTTTACGGTTCCTGGCCTTTTGCTGGCCTTTTGCTCACATGTTCTTTCCTGCGTTATC
CCCTGATTCTGTGGATAACCGTATTACCGCCTTTGAGTGAGCTGATACCGCTCGCCGCAGCCGAACGACC
GAGCGCAGCGAGTCAGTGAGCGAGGAAGCGGAAGAGCGCCTGATGCGGTATTTTCTCCTTACGCATCTGT
GCGGTATTTCACACCGCAATGGTGCACTCTCAGTACAATCTGCTCTGATGCCGCATAGTTAAGCCAGTAT
ACACTCCGCTATCGCTACGTGACTGGGTCATGGCTGCGCCCCGACACCCGCCAACACCCGCTGACGCGCC
CTGACGGGCTTGTCTGCTCCCGGCATCCGCTTACAGACAAGCTGTGACCGTCTCCGGGAGCTGCATGTGT
CAGAGGTTTTCACCGTCATCACCGAAACGCGCGAGGCAGCTGCGGTAAAGCTCATCAGCGTGGTCGTGAA
GCGATTCACAGATGTCTGCCTGTTCATCCGCGTCCAGCTCGTTGAGTTTCTCCAGAAGCGTTAATGTCTG
GCTTCTGATAAAGCGGGCCATGTTAAGGGCGGTTTTTTCCTGTTTGGTCACTGATGCCTCCGTGTAAGGG
GGATTTCTGTTCATGGGGGTAATGATACCGATGAAACGAGAGAGGATGCTCACGATACGGGTTACTGATG
ATGAACATGCCCGGTTACTGGAACGTTGTGAGGGTAAACAACTGGCGGTATGGATGCGGCGGGACCAGAG
AAAAATCACTCAGGGTCAATGCCAGCGCTTCGTTAATACAGATGTAGGTGTTCCACAGGGTAGCCAGCAG
CATCCTGCGATGCAGATCCGGAACATAATGGTGCAGGGCGCTGACTTCCGCGTTTCCAGACTTTACGAAA
CACGGAAACCGAAGACCATTCATGTTGTTGCTCAGGTCGCAGACGTTTTGCAGCAGCAGTCGCTTCACGT
TCGCTCGCGTATCGGTGATTCATTCTGCTAACCAGTAAGGCAACCCCGCCAGCCTAGCCGGGTCCTCAAC
GACAGGAGCACGATCATGCGCACCCGTGGGGCCGCCATGCCGGCGATAATGGCCTGCTTCTCGCCGAAAC
GTTTGGTGGCGGGACCAGTGACGAAGGCTTGAGCGAGGGCGTGCAAGATTCCGAATACCGCAAGCGACAG
GCCGATCATCGTCGCGCTCCAGCGAAAGCGGTCCTCGCCGAAAATGACCCAGAGCGCTGCCGGCACCTGT
CCTACGAGTTGCATGATAAAGAAGACAGTCATAAGTGCGGCGACGATAGTCATGCCCCGCGCCCACCGGA
AGGAGCTGACTGGGTTGAAGGCTCTCAAGGGCATCGGTCGAGATCCCGGTGCCTAATGAGTGAGCTAACT
TACATTAATTGCGTTGCGCTCACTGCCCGCTTTCCAGTCGGGAAACCTGTCGTGCCAGCTGCATTAATGA
ATCGGCCAACGCGCGGGGAGAGGCGGTTTGCGTATTGGGCGCCAGGGTGGTTTTTCTTTTCACCAGTGAG
ACGGGCAACAGCTGATTGCCCTTCACCGCCTGGCCCTGAGAGAGTTGCAGCAAGCGGTCCACGCTGGTTT
GCCCCAGCAGGCGAAAATCCTGTTTGATGGTGGTTAACGGCGGGATATAACATGAGCTGTCTTCGGTATC
GTCGTATCCCACTACCGAGATATCCGCACCAACGCGCAGCCCGGACTCGGTAATGGCGCGCATTGCGCCC
AGCGCCATCTGATCGTTGGCAACCAGCATCGCAGTGGGAACGATGCCCTCATTCAGCATTTGCATGGTTT
GTTGAAAACCGGACATGGCACTCCAGTCGCCTTCCCGTTCCGCTATCGGCTGAATTTGATTGCGAGTGAG
ATATTTATGCCAGCCAGCCAGACGCAGACGCGCCGAGACAGAACTTAATGGGCCCGCTAACAGCGCGATT
TGCTGGTGACCCAATGCGACCAGATGCTCCACGCCCAGTCGCGTACCGTCTTCATGGGAGAAAATAATAC
TGTTGATGGGTGTCTGGTCAGAGACATCAAGAAATAACGCCGGAACATTAGTGCAGGCAGCTTCCACAGC
AATGGCATCCTGGTCATCCAGCGGATAGTTAATGATCAGCCCACTGACGCGTTGCGCGAGAAGATTGTGC
ACCGCCGCTTTACAGGCTTCGACGCCGCTTCGTTCTACCATCGACACCACCACGCTGGCACCCAGTTGAT
CGGCGCGAGATTTAATCGCCGCGACAATTTGCGACGGCGCGTGCAGGGCCAGACTGGAGGTGGCAACGCC
AATCAGCAACGACTGTTTGCCCGCCAGTTGTTGTGCCACGCGGTTGGGAATGTAATTCAGCTCCGCCATC
GCCGCTTCCACTTTTTCCCGCGTTTTCGCAGAAACGTGGCTGGCCTGGTTCACCACGCGGGAAACGGTCT
GATAAGAGACACCGGCATACTCTGCGACATCGTATAACGTTACTGGTTTCACATTCACCACCCTGAATTG
ACTCTCTTCCGGGCGCTATCATGCCATACCGCGAAAGGTTTTGCGCCATTCGATGGTGTCCGGGATCTCG
ACGCTCTCCCTTATGCGACTCCTGCATTAGGAAGCAGCCCAGTAGTAGGTTGAGGCCGTTGAGCACCGCC
GCCGCAAGGAATGGTGCATGCAAGGAGATGGCGCCCAACAGTCCCCCGGCCACGGGGCCTGCCACCATAC
CCACGCCGAAACAAGCGCTCATGAGCCCGAAGTGGCGAGCCCGATCTTCCCCATCGGTGATGTCGGCGAT
ATAGGCGCCAGCAACCGCACCTGTGGCGCCGGTGATGCCGGCCACGATGCGTCCGGCGTAGAGGATCG
