>Addgene plasmid #228639 | Coxsackievirus B3 (CVB3) 3C protease isolate KR-2002 | depositor partial sequence | sequence record 449300 | Coding region for expression
ATGGGTTCCAGCCACCATCACCATCACCACATGGCTTCGATGTCGGACAGTGAAGTTAATCAAGAGGCTA
AACCCGAGGTTAAGCCAGAAGTCAAGCCGGAAACACACATTAACTTGAAGGTTTCGGACGGCTCATCAGA
GATTTTCTTCAAAATAAAGAAAACCACCCCGCTGCGCCGACTGATGGAAGCGTTCGCCAAACGCCAGGGG
AAGGAAATGGATTCGCTCCGGTTCTTATACGATGGAATTCGCATCCAAGCTGACCAAACTCCAGAGGATC
TGGATATGGAAGACAACGATATAATTGAGGCACACAGAGAGCAAATCGGTGGTGGGCCGGCGTTTGAGTT
TGCTGTTGCTATGATGAAGCGAAATTCTTCTACAGTTAAGACGGAGTACGGAGAATTCACAATGCTTGGA
ATATACGACAAGTGGGCAGTCTTGCCACGCCACGCAAAACCGGGACCAACTATTTTAATGAATGACCAAG
AGGTTAGTGTGCTGGATGCTAAGGAACTCGTAGACAAGGACGGAACTAACTTAGAACTTACCTTACTGAA
GTTAAACCGCAACGAAAAGTTCCGCGACATACGTGGGTTCTTGGCCAAGGAAGAAGTGGAAGTGAACGAG
GCTGTTCTGGCGATAAATACCAGCAAGTTCCCAAATATGTACATTCCCGTGGGCCAAGTTACTGACTACG
GCTTTCTGAATCTGGGCGGCACACCAACTAAGCGGATGTTAATGTATAACTTCCCTACGCGGGCCGGCCA
GTGCGGCGGGGTTCTGATGTCTACCGGTAAAGTATTAGGAATTCATGTTGGCGGCAACGGGCATCAGGGG
TTTAGCGCAGCCCTGTTAAAACACTATTTCAATGACGAGCAATAATGA
